>Addgene plasmid #171092 | pDP1.2 | depositor full sequence | sequence record 331822 | pDP1.2 sequence 8864 bps
AGCGCCCAATACGCAAACCGCCTCTCCCCGCGCGTTGGCCGATTCATTAATGCAGCTGGCACGACAGGTT
TCCCGACTGGAAAGCGGGCAGTGAGCGCAACGCAATTAATGTGAGTTAGCTCACTCATTAGGCACCCCAG
GCTTTACACTTTATGCTTCCGGCTCGTATGTTGTGTGGAATTGTGAGCGGATAACAATTTCACACAGGAA
ACAGCTATGACCATGATTACGCCAAGCTCAGAATTAACCCTCACTAAAGGGACTAGTCCTGCAGGTTTAA
ACGAATTCGCCCTTTGCTTTCTCTGACCAGCATTCTCTCCCCTGGGCCTGTGCCGCTTTCTGTCTGCAGC
TTGTGGCCTGGGTCACCTCTACGGCTGGCCCAGATCCTTCCCTGCCGCCTCCTTCAGGTTCCGTCTTCCT
CCACTCCCTCTTCCCCTTGCTCTCTGCTGTGTTGCTGCCCAAGGATGCTCTTTCCGGAGCACTTCCTTCT
CGGCGCTGCACCACGTGATGTCCTCTGAGCGGATCCTCCCCGTGTCTGGGTCCTCTCCGGGCATCTCTCC
TCCCTCACCCAACCCCATGCCGTCTTCACTCGCTGGGTTCCCTTTTCCTTCTCCTTCTGGGGCCTGTGCC
ATCTCTCGTTTCTTAGGATGGCCTTCTCCGACGGATGTCTCCCTTGCGTCCCGCCTCCCCTTCTTGTAGG
CCTGCATCATCACCGTTTTTCTGGACAACCCCAAAGTACCCCGTCTCCCTGGCTTTAGCCACCTCTCCAT
CCTCTTGCTTTCTTTGCCTGGACACCCCGTTCTCCTGTGGATTCGGGTCACCTCTCACTCCTTTCATTTG
GGCAGCTCCCCTACCCCCCTTACCTCTCTAGTCTGTGCTAGCTCTTCCAGCCCCCTGTCATGGCATCTTC
CAGGGGTCCGAGAGCTCAGCTAGTCTTCTTCCTCCAACCCGGGCCCCTATGTCCACTTCAGGACAGCATG
TTTGCTGCCTCCAGGGATCCTGTGTCCCCGAGCTGGGACCACCTTATATTCCCAGGGCCGGTTAATGTGG
CTCTGGTTCTGGGTACTTTTATCTGTCCCCTCCACCCCACAGTGGGGCAATTAATAGTAATCAATTACGG
GGTCATTAGTTCATAGCCCATATATGGAGTTCCGCGTTACATAACTTACGGTAAATGGCCCGCCTGGCTG
ACCGCCCAACGACCCCCGCCCATTGACGTCAATAATGACGTATGTTCCCATAGTAACGCCAATAGGGACT
TTCCATTGACGTCAATGGGTGGAGTATTTACGGTAAACTGCCCACTTGGCAGTACATCAAGTGTATCATA
TGCCAAGTACGCCCCCTATTGACGTCAATGACGGTAAATGGCCCGCCTGGCATTATGCCCAGTACATGAC
CTTATGGGACTTTCCTACTTGGCAGTACATCTACGTATTAGTCATCGCTATTACCATGGTGATGCGGTTT
TGGCAGTACATCAATGGGCGTGGATAGCGGTTTGACTCACGGGGATTTCCAAGTCTCCACCCCATTGACG
TCAATGGGAGTTTGTTTTGGCACCAAAATCAACGGGACTTTCCAAAATGTCGTAACAACTCCGCCCCATT
GACGCAAATGGGCGGTAGGCGTGTACGGTGGGAGGTCTATATAAGCAGAGCTGGTTTAGTGAACCGTCAG
ATCCGCTAGCGCTGCCACCATGACATACTTTCCTGAAGAGGTCGTCGAACACATTTTTAGCTTCCTGCCT
GCACAGAGAGATAGAAACACAGTGAGCCTGGTCTGCAAAGTGTGGTACGAGATCGAACGCCTGAGCCGGA
GAGGAGTGTTCGTCGGCAACTGCTATGCTGTGAGAGCAGGCAGGGTCGCCGCTAGGTTTCCAAATGTGCG
CGCACTGACCGTCAAGGGGAAACCCCACTTCGCCGACTTTAACCTGGTGCCCCCTGATTGGGGAGGATAC
GCCGGCCCTTGGATCGAGGCAGCCGCTCGCGGCTGTCATGGACTGGAGGAACTGCGCATGAAGCGAATGG
TGGTCTCTGACGAAAGTCTGGAGCTGCTGGCTCGGAGCTTCCCTAGGTTTCGCGCACTGGTGCTGATTTC
TTGCGAAGGCTTCAGCACCGATGGACTGGCAGCCGTGGCCTCCCACTGTAAGCTGCTGCGGGAGCTGGAC
CTCCAGGAGAATGAAGTGGAGGATAGAGGCCCCAGATGGCTGTCTTGCTTCCCAGACTCATGTACCAGCC
TGGTGTCCCTGAACTTTGCCTGCATCAAAGGCGAAGTGAATGCTGGGTCCCTGGAGCGGCTGGTCTCAAG
AAGCCCCAACCTGAGGTCTCTGCGGCTGAACCGGAGCGTGAGCGTGGACACTCTGGCTAAGATTCTGCTG
AGAACCCCTAACCTGGAGGATCTGGGAACCGGCAATCTGACAGACGATTTCCAGACAGAATCCTACTTTA
AACTGACTTCTGCCCTGGAGAAGTGTAAAATGCTGAGGAGTCTGTCAGGATTCTGGGATGCTTCACCCGT
GTGCCTGAGCTTTATCTACCCTCTGTGTGCACAGCTGACAGGCCTGAACCTGAGCTATGCACCAACCCTG
GACGCCAGTGATCTGACAAAGATGATCTCACGCTGCGTGAAACTCCAGCGACTGTGGGTGCTGGACTGTA
TTTCCGATAAGGGGCTCCAGGTGGTCGCCAGCTCCTGCAAGGACCTCCAGGAGCTGAGAGTGTTCCCATC
TGATTTTTACGTGGCCGGATATAGTGCTGTCACTGAGGAAGGCCTGGTGGCAGTCTCACTGGGATGCCCA
AAGCTGAACAGCCTGCTGTATTTCTGTCATCAGATGACTAATGCTGCACTGGTGACCGTCGCCAAGAACT
GCCCTAATTTCACCCGATTTCGGCTGTGTATTCTGGAACCAGGCAAACCCGACGTGGTCACATCCCAGCC
ACTGGATGAAGGGTTTGGAGCTATCGTGAGAGAGTGCAAGGGACTCCAGAGGCTGAGCATTTCCGGCCTG
CTGACAGACAAAGTGTTCATGTACATCGGCAAGTATGCTAAGCAGCTGGAGATGCTGAGCATTGCATTTG
CCGGAGACTCCGATAAGGGCATGATGCACGTGATGAACGGGTGTAAGAATCTGCGAAAACTGGAAATCCG
GGACAGCCCTTTCGGGGATGCCGCTCTGCTGGGAAACTTTGCCAGATACGAGACAATGAGGAGCCTGTGG
ATGTCTAGTTGCAATGTGACTCTGAAGGGCTGTCAGGTCCTGGCTAGTAAAATGCCTATGCTGAACGTGG
AAGTCATTAATGAGCGGGACGGGTCTAACGAAATGGAGGAAAATCATGGCGACCTGCCAAAGGTGGAGAA
ACTGTATGTGTATCGGACCACCGCAGGGGCAAGAGATGATGCTCCCAACTTTGTGAAGATTCTGGGAGGT
TCTGGTGGTTCTGGTGGTTCCATGGTGAGCAAGGGCGAGGAGCTGTTCACCGGGGTGGTGCCCATCCTGG
TCGAGCTGGACGGCGACGTAAACGGCCACAAGTTCAGCGTGTCCGGCGAGGGCGAGGGCGATGCCACCTA
CGGCAAGCTGACCCTGAAGTTCATCTGCACCACCGGCAAGCTGCCCGTGCCCTGGCCCACCCTCGTGACC
ACCTTGACCTACGGCGTGCAGTGCTTCGCCCGCTACCCCGACCACATGAAGCAGCACGACTTCTTCAAGT
CCGCCATGCCCGAAGGCTACGTCCAGGAGCGCACCATCTTCTTCAAGGACGACGGCAACTACAAGACCCG
CGCCGAGGTGAAGTTCGAGGGCGACACCCTGGTGAACCGCATCGAGCTGAAGGGCATCGACTTCAAGGAG
GACGGCAACATCCTGGGGCACAAGCTGGAGTACAACTACAACAGCCACAAGGTCTATATCACCGCCGACA
AGCAGAAGAACGGCATCAAGGTGAACTTCAAGACCCGCCACAACATCGAGGACGGCAGCGTGCAGCTCGC
CGACCACTACCAGCAGAACACCCCCATCGGCGACGGCCCCGTGCTGCTGCCCGACAACCACTACCTGAGC
ACCCAGTCCAAGCTGAGCAAAGACCCCAACGAGAAGCGCGATCACATGGTCCTGCTGGAGTTCGTGACCG
CCGCCGGGATCACTCTCGGCATGGACGAGCTGTACAAGCCTAGGGGATATCCATCACACTGGCGGCCGCT
CGAGATGAATCCCAGTATGAAGCAGAAACAAGAAGAAATCAAAGAGAATATAAAGAATAGTTCTGTCCCA
AGAAGAACTCTGAAGATGATTCAGCCTTCTGCATCTGGATCTCTTGTTGGAAGAGAAAATGAGCTGTCCG
CAGGCTTGTCCAAAAGGAAACATCGGAATGACCACTTAACATCTACAACTTCCAGCCCTGGGGTTATTGT
CCCAGAATCTAGTGAAAATAAAAATCTTGGAGGAGTCACCCAGGAGTCATTTGATCTTATGATTAAAGAA
AATCCATCCTCTCAGTATTGGAAGGAAGTGGCAGAAAAACGGAGAAAGGCGCTGTGAGGATCCATCGGAT
CCCGGGCCCGTCGACGGTACCGCGGGCCCGGGATCCACCGGGGCCGCGACTCTAGATCATAATCAGCCAT
ACCACATTTGTAGAGGTTTTACTTGCTTTAAAAAACCTCCCACACCTCCCCCTGAACCTGAAACATAAAA
TGAATGCAATTGTTGTTGTTAACTTGTTTATTGCAGCTTATAATGGTTACAAATAAAGCAATAGCATCAC
AAATTTCACAAATAAAGCATTTTTTTCACTGCATTCTAGTTGTGGTTTGTCCAAACTCATCAATGTATCT
TAAGTTGGGGTTGCGCCTTTTCCAAGGCAGCCCTGGGTTTGCGCAGGGACGCGGCTGCTCTGGGCGTGGT
TCCGGGAAACGCAGCGGCGCCGACCCTGGGTCTCGCACATTCTTCACGTCCGTTCGCAGCGTCACCCGGA
TCTTCGCCGCTACCCTTGTGGGCCCCCCGGCGACGCTTCCTGCTCCGCCCCTAAGTCGGGAAGGTTCCTT
GCGGTTCGCGGCGTGCCGGACGTGACAAACGGAAGCCGCACGTCTCACTAGTACCCTCGCAGACGGACAG
CGCCAGGGAGCAATGGCAGCGCGCCGACCGCGATGGGCTGTGGCCAATAGCGGCTGCTCAGCAGGGCGCG
CCGAGAGCAGCGGCCGGGAAGGGGCGGTGCGGGAGGCGGGGTGTGGGGCGGTAGTGTGGGCCCTGTTCCT
GCCCGCGCGGTGTTCCGCATTCTGCAAGCCTCCGGAGCGCACGTCGGCAGTCGGCTCCCTCGTTGACCGA
ATCACCGACCTCTCTCCCCAGGGGGATCCACCGGAGCTTACCATGACCGAGTACAAGCCCACGGTGCGCC
TCGCCACCCGCGACGACGTCCCCAGGGCCGTACGCACCCTCGCCGCCGCGTTCGCCGACTACCCCGCCAC
GCGCCACACCGTCGATCCGGACCGCCACATCGAGCGGGTCACCGAGCTGCAAGAACTCTTCCTCACGCGC
GTCGGGCTCGACATCGGCAAGGTGTGGGTCGCGGACGACGGCGCCGCGGTGGCGGTCTGGACCACGCCGG
AGAGCGTCGAAGCGGGGGCGGTGTTCGCCGAGATCGGCCCGCGCATGGCCGAGTTGAGCGGTTCCCGGCT
GGCCGCGCAGCAACAGATGGAAGGCCTCCTGGCGCCGCACCGGCCCAAGGAGCCCGCGTGGTTCCTGGCC
ACCGTCGGCGTCTCGCCCGACCACCAGGGCAAGGGTCTGGGCAGCGCCGTCGTGCTCCCCGGAGTGGAGG
CGGCCGAGCGCGCCGGGGTGCCCGCCTTCCTGGAGACCTCCGCGCCCCGCAACCTCCCCTTCTACGAGCG
GCTCGGCTTCACCGTCACCGCCGACGTCGAGGTGCCCGAAGGACCGCGCACCTGGTGCATGACCCGCAAG
CCCGGTGCCTGAGGTACCCTGTGCCTTCTAGTTGCCAGCCATCTGTTGTTTGCCCCTCCCCCGTGCCTTC
CTTGACCCTGGAAGGTGCCACTCCCACTGTCCTTTCCTAATAAAATGAGGAAATTGCATCGCATTGTCTG
AGTAGGTGTCATTCTATTCTGGGGGGTGGGGTGGGGCAGGACAGCAAGGGGGAGGATTGGGAAGACAATA
GCAGGCATGCTGGGGATGCGGTGGGCTCTATGGTTACTAGGGACAGGATTGGTGACAGAAAAGCCCCATC
CTTAGGCCTCCTCCTTCCTAGTCTCCTGATATTGGGTCTAACCCCCACCTCCTGTTAGGCAGATTCCTTA
TCTGGTGACACACCCCCATTTCCTGGAGCCATCTCTCTCCTTGCCAGAACCTCTAAGGTTTGCTTACGAT
GGAGCCAGAGAGGATCCTGGGAGGGAGAGCTTGGCAGGGGGTGGGAGGGAAGGGGGGGATGCGTGACCTG
CCCGGTTCTCAGTGGCCACCCTGCGCTACCCTCTCCCAGAACCTGAGCTGCTCTGACGCGGCTGTCTGGT
GCGTTTCACTGATCCTGGTGCTGCAGCTTCCTTACACTTCCCAAGAGGAGAAGCAGTTTGGAAAAACAAA
ATCAGAATAAGTTGGTCCTGAGTTCTAACTTTGGCTCTTCACCTTTCTAGTCCCCAATTTATATTGTTCC
TCCGTGCGTCAGTTTTACCTGTGAGATAAGGCCAGTAGCCAGCCCCGTCCTGGCAGGGCTGTGGTGAGGA
GGGGGGTGTCCGTGTGGAAAACTCCCTTTGTGAGAATGGTGCGTCCTAGGTGTTCACCAGGTCGTGGCCG
CCTCTACTCCCTTTCTCTTTCTCCATCCTTCTTTCCTTAAAGAGTCCCCAGTGCTATCTGGGACATATTC
CTCCGCCCAGAGCAGGGTCCCGCTTCCCTAAGGCCCTGCTCTGGGCTTCTGGGTTTGAGTCCTTGGCAAG
CCCAGGAGAGGCGCTCAGGCTTCCCTGTCCCCCTTCCTCGTCCACCATCTCATGCCCCTGGCTCTCCTGC
CCCTTCCCTACAGGGGTTCCTGGCTCTGCTCTAAGGGCGAATTCGCGGCCGCTAAATTCAATTCGCCCTA
TAGTGAGTCGTATTACAATTCACTGGCCGTCGTTTTACAATTACCAATGCTTAATCAGTGAGGCACCTAT
CTCAGCGATCTGTCTATTTCGTTCATCCATAGTTGCCTGACTCCCCGTCGTGTAGATAACTACGATACGG
GAGGGCTTACCATCTGGCCCCAGTGCTGCAATGATACCGCGAGACCCACGCTCACCGGCTCCAGATTTAT
CAGCAATAAACCAGCCAGCCGGAAGGGCCGAGCGCAGAAGTGGTCCTGCAACTTTATCCGCCTCCATCCA
GTCTATTAATTGTTGCCGGGAAGCTAGAGTAAGTAGTTCGCCAGTTAATAGTTTGCGCAACGTTGTTGCC
ATTGCTACAGGCATCGTGGTGTCACGCTCGTCGTTTGGTATGGCTTCATTCAGCTCCGGTTCCCAACGAT
CAAGGCGAGTTACATGATCCCCCATGTTGTGCAAAAAAGCGGTTAGCTCCTTCGGTCCTCCGATCGTTGT
CAGAAGTAAGTTGGCCGCAGTGTTATCACTCATGGTTATGGCAGCACTGCATAATTCTCTTACTGTCATG
CCATCCGTAAGATGCTTTTCTGTGACTGGTGAGTACTCAACCAAGTCATTCTGAGAATAGTGTATGCGGC
GACCGAGTTGCTCTTGCCCGGCGTCAATACGGGATAATACCGCGCCACATAGCAGAACTTTAAAAGTGCT
CATCATTGGAAAACGTTCTTCGGGGCGAAAACTCTCAAGGATCTTACCGCTGTTGAGATCCAGTTCGATG
TAACCCACTCGTGCACCCAACTGATCTTCAGCATCTTTTACTTTCACCAGCGTTTCTGGGTGAGCAAAAA
CAGGAAGGCAAAATGCCGCAAAAAAGGGAATAAGGGCGACACGGAAATGTTGAATACTCATACTCTTCCT
TTTTCAATATTATTGAAGCATTTATCAGGGTTATTGTCTCATGACCAAAATCCCTTAACGTGAGTTTTCG
TTCCACTGAGCGTCAGACCCCGTAGAAAAGATCAAAGGATCTTCTTGAGATCCTTTTTTTCTGCGCGTAA
TCTGCTGCTTGCAAACAAAAAAACCACCGCTACCAGCGGTGGTTTGTTTGCCGGATCAAGAGCTACCAAC
TCTTTTTCCGAAGGTAACTGGCTTCAGCAGAGCGCAGATACCAAATACTGTTCTTCTAGTGTAGCCGTAG
TTAGGCCACCACTTCAAGAACTCTGTAGCACCGCCTACATACCTCGCTCTGCTAATCCTGTTACCAGTGG
CTGCTGCCAGTGGCGATAAGTCGTGTCTTACCGGGTTGGACTCAAGACGATAGTTACCGGATAAGGCGCA
GCGGTCGGGCTGAACGGGGGGTTCGTGCACACAGCCCAGCTTGGAGCGAACGACCTACACCGAACTGAGA
TACCTACAGCGTGAGCTATGAGAAAGCGCCACGCTTCCCGAAGGGAGAAAGGCGGACAGGTATCCGGTAA
GCGGCAGGGTCGGAACAGGAGAGCGCACGAGGGAGCTTCCAGGGGGAAACGCCTGGTATCTTTATAGTCC
TGTCGGGTTTCGCCACCTCTGACTTGAGCGTCGATTTTTGTGATGCTCGTCAGGGGGGCGGAGCCTATGG
AAAAACGCCAGCAACGCGGCCTTTTTACGGTTCCTGGCCTTTTGCTGGCCTTTTGCTCACATGTTCTTTC
CTGCGTTATCCCCTGATTCTGTGGATAACCGTATTACCGCCTTTGAGTGAGCTGATACCGCTCGCCGCAG
CCGAACGACCGAGCGCAGCGAGTCAGTGAGCGAGGAAGCGGAAG
Features (pLannotate 1.2.2; 23 found; start..end, strand, type, name):
      2..94      +  CDS            lacI (fragment): lac repressor; lacI; The lac repressor binds to the lac operator to inhibit transcription in E. coli. This inhibition can be relieved by adding lactose or isopropyl-β-D-thiogalactopyranoside (IPTG).
    107..128     +  protein_bind   CAP binding site: CAP binding activates transcription in the presence of cAMP. E. coli catabolite activator protein
    143..173     +  promoter       lac promoter: promoter for the E. coli lac operon
    181..197     +  protein_bind   lac operator: The lac repressor binds to the lac operator to inhibit transcription in E. coli. This inhibition can be relieved by adding lactose or isopropyl-β-D-thiogalactopyranoside (IPTG). lac repressor encoded by lacI
    242..260     +  promoter       T3 promoter: promoter for bacteriophage T3 RNA polymerase
    295..1098    +  misc_feature   HA-L: left homology arm from the adeno-associated virus integration site (AAVS1) within intron 1 of the human PPP1R12C gene
   1155..1458    +  enhancer       CMV enhancer: human cytomegalovirus immediate early enhancer
   1459..1662    +  promoter       CMV promoter: human cytomegalovirus (CMV) immediate early promoter
   1700..3424    +  CDS            TIR1B_ORYSJ: Experimental evidence at transcript level: Swiss-Prot protein existence level 2. From Oryza sativa subsp. japonica (Rice).
   3452..4168    +  CDS            mEmerald: mEmerald is a basic (constitutively fluorescent) green fluorescent protein published in 1998, derived from Aequorea victoria. It is reported to be a very rapidly-maturing monomer with moderate acid sensitivity.
   4205..4534    +  CDS            GMNN (fragment): GEMI_HUMAN - Experimental evidence at protein level: Swiss-Prot protein existence level 1. Inhibits DNA replication by preventing the incorporation of MCM complex into pre-replication complex (pre-RC) (PubMed:9635433, PubMed:14993212, PubMed:20129055, PubMed:24064211). It is degraded during the mitotic phase of the cell cycle (PubMed:9635433, PubMed:14993212, PubMed:24064211). Its destruction at the metaphase- anaphase transition permits replication in the succeeding cell cycle (PubMed:9635433, PubMed:14993212, PubMed:24064211). Inhibits histone acetyltransferase activity of KAT7/HBO1 in a CDT
   4560..4586    +  misc_feature   MCS (fragment): multiple cloning site
   4605..4688    +  CDS            large T antigen (fragment): large T antigen from SV40 (simian virus 40)
   4711..4832    +  polyA_signal   SV40 poly(A) signal: SV40 polyadenylation signal
   4841..5341    +  promoter       hPGK promoter: human phosphoglycerate kinase 1 promoter
   5363..5962    +  CDS            PuroR: puromycin N-acetyltransferase; pac from Streptomyces alboniger; confers resistance to puromycin
   5969..6193    +  polyA_signal   bGH poly(A) signal: bovine growth hormone polyadenylation signal
   6196..7032    +  misc_feature   HA-R: right homology arm from the adeno-associated virus integration site (AAVS1) within intron 1 of the human PPP1R12C gene
   7067..7085    -  promoter       T7 promoter: promoter for bacteriophage T7 RNA polymerase
   7088..7110    +  CDS            lacZα (fragment): LacZα fragment of β-galactosidase; lacZ fragment
   7111..7971    -  CDS            AmpR: β-lactamase; bla; confers resistance to ampicillin, carbenicillin, and related antibiotics
   7972..8024    -  promoter       AmpR promoter (fragment): bla
   8095..8683    +  rep_origin     ori: high-copy-number ColE1/pMB1/pBR322/pUC origin of replication
