>Addgene plasmid #171092 | pDP1.2 | addgene full sequence | sequence record 339101 | Addgene NGS Result
TGCTTTCTCTGACCAGCATTCTCTCCCCTGGGCCTGTGCCGCTTTCTGTCTGCAGCTTGTGGCCTGGGTC
ACCTCTACGGCTGGCCCAGATCCTTCCCTGCCGCCTCCTTCAGGTTCCGTCTTCCTCCACTCCCTCTTCC
CCTTGCTCTCTGCTGTGTTGCTGCCCAAGGATGCTCTTTCCGGAGCACTTCCTTCTCGGCGCTGCACCAC
GTGATGTCCTCTGAGCGGATCCTCCCCGTGTCTGGGTCCTCTCCGGGCATCTCTCCTCCCTCACCCAACC
CCATGCCGTCTTCACTCGCTGGGTTCCCTTTTCCTTCTCCTTCTGGGGCCTGTGCCATCTCTCGTTTCTT
AGGATGGCCTTCTCCGACGGATGTCTCCCTTGCGTCCCGCCTCCCCTTCTTGTAGGCCTGCATCATCACC
GTTTTTCTGGACAACCCCAAAGTACCCCGTCTCCCTGGCTTTAGCCACCTCTCCATCCTCTTGCTTTCTT
TGCCTGGACACCCCGTTCTCCTGTGGATTCGGGTCACCTCTCACTCCTTTCATTTGGGCAGCTCCCCTAC
CCCCCTTACCTCTCTAGTCTGTGCTAGCTCTTCCAGCCCCCTGTCATGGCATCTTCCAGGGGTCCGAGAG
CTCAGCTAGTCTTCTTCCTCCAACCCGGGCCCCTATGTCCACTTCAGGACAGCATGTTTGCTGCCTCCAG
GGATCCTGTGTCCCCGAGCTGGGACCACCTTATATTCCCAGGGCCGGTTAATGTGGCTCTGGTTCTGGGT
ACTTTTATCTGTCCCCTCCACCCCACAGTGGGGCAATTAATAGTAATCAATTACGGGGTCATTAGTTCAT
AGCCCATATATGGAGTTCCGCGTTACATAACTTACGGTAAATGGCCCGCCTGGCTGACCGCCCAACGACC
CCCGCCCATTGACGTCAATAATGACGTATGTTCCCATAGTAACGCCAATAGGGACTTTCCATTGACGTCA
ATGGGTGGAGTATTTACGGTAAACTGCCCACTTGGCAGTACATCAAGTGTATCATATGCCAAGTACGCCC
CCTATTGACGTCAATGACGGTAAATGGCCCGCCTGGCATTATGCCCAGTACATGACCTTATGGGACTTTC
CTACTTGGCAGTACATCTACGTATTAGTCATCGCTATTACCATGGTGATGCGGTTTTGGCAGTACATCAA
TGGGCGTGGATAGCGGTTTGACTCACGGGGATTTCCAAGTCTCCACCCCATTGACGTCAATGGGAGTTTG
TTTTGGCACCAAAATCAACGGGACTTTCCAAAATGTCGTAACAACTCCGCCCCATTGACGCAAATGGGCG
GTAGGCGTGTACGGTGGGAGGTCTATATAAGCAGAGCTGGTTTAGTGAACCGTCAGATCCGCTAGCGCTG
CCACCATGACATACTTTCCTGAAGAGGTCGTCGAACACATTTTTAGCTTCCTGCCTGCACAGAGAGATAG
AAACACAGTGAGCCTGGTCTGCAAAGTGTGGTACGAGATCGAACGCCTGAGCCGGAGAGGAGTGTTCGTC
GGCAACTGCTATGCTGTGAGAGCAGGCAGGGTCGCCGCTAGGTTTCCAAATGTGCGCGCACTGACCGTCA
AGGGGAAACCCCACTTCGCCGACTTTAACCTGGTGCCCCCTGATTGGGGAGGATACGCCGGCCCTTGGAT
CGAGGCAGCCGCTCGCGGCTGTCATGGACTGGAGGAACTGCGCATGAAGCGAATGGTGGTCTCTGACGAA
AGTCTGGAGCTGCTGGCTCGGAGCTTCCCTAGGTTTCGCGCACTGGTGCTGATTTCTTGCGAAGGCTTCA
GCACCGATGGACTGGCAGCCGTGGCCTCCCACTGTAAGCTGCTGCGGGAGCTGGACCTCCAGGAGAATGA
AGTGGAGGATAGAGGCCCCAGATGGCTGTCTTGCTTCCCAGACTCATGTACCAGCCTGGTGTCCCTGAAC
TTTGCCTGCATCAAAGGCGAAGTGAATGCTGGGTCCCTGGAGCGGCTGGTCTCAAGAAGCCCCAACCTGA
GGTCTCTGCGGCTGAACCGGAGCGTGAGCGTGGACACTCTGGCTAAGATTCTGCTGAGAACCCCTAACCT
GGAGGATCTGGGAACCGGCAATCTGACAGACGATTTCCAGACAGAATCCTACTTTAAACTGACTTCTGCC
CTGGAGAAGTGTAAAATGCTGAGGAGTCTGTCAGGATTCTGGGATGCTTCACCCGTGTGCCTGAGCTTTA
TCTACCCTCTGTGTGCACAGCTGACAGGCCTGAACCTGAGCTATGCACCAACCCTGGACGCCAGTGATCT
GACAAAGATGATCTCACGCTGCGTGAAACTCCAGCGACTGTGGGTGCTGGACTGTATTTCCGATAAGGGG
CTCCAGGTGGTCGCCAGCTCCTGCAAGGACCTCCAGGAGCTGAGAGTGTTCCCATCTGATTTTTACGTGG
CCGGATATAGTGCTGTCACTGAGGAAGGCCTGGTGGCAGTCTCACTGGGATGCCCAAAGCTGAACAGCCT
GCTGTATTTCTGTCATCAGATGACTAATGCTGCACTGGTGACCGTCGCCAAGAACTGCCCTAATTTCACC
CGATTTCGGCTGTGTATTCTGGAACCAGGCAAACCCGACGTGGTCACATCCCAGCCACTGGATGAAGGGT
TTGGAGCTATCGTGAGAGAGTGCAAGGGACTCCAGAGGCTGAGCATTTCCGGCCTGCTGACAGACAAAGT
GTTCATGTACATCGGCAAGTATGCTAAGCAGCTGGAGATGCTGAGCATTGCATTTGCCGGAGACTCCGAT
AAGGGCATGATGCACGTGATGAACGGGTGTAAGAATCTGCGAAAACTGGAAATCCGGGACAGCCCTTTCG
GGGATGCCGCTCTGCTGGGAAACTTTGCCAGATACGAGACAATGAGGAGCCTGTGGATGTCTAGTTGCAA
TGTGACTCTGAAGGGCTGTCAGGTCCTGGCTAGTAAAATGCCTATGCTGAACGTGGAAGTCATTAATGAG
CGGGACGGGTCTAACGAAATGGAGGAAAATCATGGCGACCTGCCAAAGGTGGAGAAACTGTATGTGTATC
GGACCACCGCAGGGGCAAGAGATGATGCTCCCAACTTTGTGAAGATTCTGGGAGGTTCTGGTGGTTCTGG
TGGTTCCATGGTGAGCAAGGGCGAGGAGCTGTTCACCGGGGTGGTGCCCATCCTGGTCGAGCTGGACGGC
GACGTAAACGGCCACAAGTTCAGCGTGTCCGGCGAGGGCGAGGGCGATGCCACCTACGGCAAGCTGACCC
TGAAGTTCATCTGCACCACCGGCAAGCTGCCCGTGCCCTGGCCCACCCTCGTGACCACCTTGACCTACGG
CGTGCAGTGCTTCGCCCGCTACCCCGACCACATGAAGCAGCACGACTTCTTCAAGTCCGCCATGCCCGAA
GGCTACGTCCAGGAGCGCACCATCTTCTTCAAGGACGACGGCAACTACAAGACCCGCGCCGAGGTGAAGT
TCGAGGGCGACACCCTGGTGAACCGCATCGAGCTGAAGGGCATCGACTTCAAGGAGGACGGCAACATCCT
GGGGCACAAGCTGGAGTACAACTACAACAGCCACAAGGTCTATATCACCGCCGACAAGCAGAAGAACGGC
ATCAAGGTGAACTTCAAGACCCGCCACAACATCGAGGACGGCAGCGTGCAGCTCGCCGACCACTACCAGC
AGAACACCCCCATCGGCGACGGCCCCGTGCTGCTGCCCGACAACCACTACCTGAGCACCCAGTCCAAGCT
GAGCAAAGACCCCAACGAGAAGCGCGATCACATGGTCCTGCTGGAGTTCGTGACCGCCGCCGGGATCACT
CTCGGCATGGACGAGCTGTACAAGCCTAGGGGATATCCATCACACTGGCGGCCGCTCGAGATGAATCCCA
GTATGAAGCAGAAACAAGAAGAAATCAAAGAGAATATAAAGAATAGTTCTGTCCCAAGAAGAACTCTGAA
GATGATTCAGCCTTCTGCATCTGGATCTCTTGTTGGAAGAGAAAATGAGCTGTCCGCAGGCTTGTCCAAA
AGGAAACATCGGAATGACCACTTAACATCTACAACTTCCAGCCCTGGGGTTATTGTCCCAGAATCTAGTG
AAAATAAAAATCTTGGAGGAGTCACCCAGGAGTCATTTGATCTTATGATTAAAGAAAATCCATCCTCTCA
GTATTGGAAGGAAGTGGCAGAAAAACGGAGAAAGGCGCTGTGAGGATCCATCGGATCCCGGGCCCGTCGA
CGGTACCGCGGGCCCGGGATCCACCGGGGCCGCGACTCTAGATCATAATCAGCCATACCACATTTGTAGA
GGTTTTACTTGCTTTAAAAAACCTCCCACACCTCCCCCTGAACCTGAAACATAAAATGAATGCAATTGTT
GTTGTTAACTTGTTTATTGCAGCTTATAATGGTTACAAATAAAGCAATAGCATCACAAATTTCACAAATA
AAGCATTTTTTTCACTGCATTCTAGTTGTGGTTTGTCCAAACTCATCAATGTATCTTAAGTTGGGGTTGC
GCCTTTTCCAAGGCAGCCCTGGGTTTGCGCAGGGACGCGGCTGCTCTGGGCGTGGTTCCGGGAAACGCAG
CGGCGCCGACCCTGGGTCTCGCACATTCTTCACGTCCGTTCGCAGCGTCACCCGGATCTTCGCCGCTACC
CTTGTGGGCCCCCCGGCGACGCTTCCTGCTCCGCCCCTAAGTCGGGAAGGTTCCTTGCGGTTCGCGGCGT
GCCGGACGTGACAAACGGAAGCCGCACGTCTCACTAGTACCCTCGCAGACGGACAGCGCCAGGGAGCAAT
GGCAGCGCGCCGACCGCGATGGGCTGTGGCCAATAGCGGCTGCTCAGCAGGGCGCGCCGAGAGCAGCGGC
CGGGAAGGGGCGGTGCGGGATGCGGGGTGTGGGGCGGTAGTGTGGGCCCTGTTCCTGCCCGCGCGGTGTT
CCGCATTCTGCAAGCCTCCGGAGCGCACGTCGGCAGTCGGCTCCCTCGTTGACCGAATCACCGACCTCTC
TCCCCAGGGGGATCCACCGGAGCTTACCATGACCGAGTACAAGCCCACGGTGCGCCTCGCCACCCGCGAC
GACGTCCCCAGGGCCGTACGCACCCTCGCCGCCGCGTTCGCCGACTACCCCGCCACGCGCCACACCGTCG
ATCCGGACCGCCACATCGAGCGGGTCACCGAGCTGCAAGAACTCTTCCTCACGCGCGTCGGGCTCGACAT
CGGCAAGGTGTGGGTCGCGGACGACGGCGCCGCGGTGGCGGTCTGGACCACGCCGGAGAGCGTCGAAGCG
GGGGCGGTGTTCGCCGAGATCGGCCCGCGCATGGCCGAGTTGAGCGGTTCCCGGCTGGCCGCGCAGCAAC
AGATGGAAGGCCTCCTGGCGCCGCACCGGCCCAAGGAGCCCGCGTGGTTCCTGGCCACCGTCGGCGTCTC
GCCCGACCACCAGGGCAAGGGTCTGGGCAGCGCCGTCGTGCTCCCCGGAGTGGAGGCGGCCGAGCGCGCC
GGGGTGCCCGCCTTCCTGGAGACCTCCGCGCCCCGCAACCTCCCCTTCTACGAGCGGCTCGGCTTCACCG
TCACCGCCGACGTCGAGGTGCCCGAAGGACCGCGCACCTGGTGCATGACCCGCAAGCCCGGTGCCTGAGG
TACCCTGTGCCTTCTAGTTGCCAGCCATCTGTTGTTTGCCCCTCCCCCGTGCCTTCCTTGACCCTGGAAG
GTGCCACTCCCACTGTCCTTTCCTAATAAAATGAGGAAATTGCATCGCATTGTCTGAGTAGGTGTCATTC
TATTCTGGGGGGTGGGGTGGGGCAGGACAGCAAGGGGGAGGATTGGGAAGACAATAGCAGGCATGCTGGG
GATGCGGTGGGCTCTATGGTTACTAGGGACAGGATTGGTGACAGAAAAGCCCCATCCTTAGGCCTCCTCC
TTCCTAGTCTCCTGATATTGGGTCTAACCCCCACCTCCTGTTAGGCAGATTCCTTATCTGGTGACACACC
CCCATTTCCTGGAGCCATCTCTCTCCTTGCCAGAACCTCTAAGGTTTGCTTACGATGGAGCCAGAGAGGA
TCCTGGGAGGGAGAGCTTGGCAGGGGGTGGGAGGGAAGGGGGGGATGCGTGACCTGCCCGGTTCTCAGTG
GCCACCCTGCGCTACCCTCTCCCAGAACCTGAGCTGCTCTGACGCGGCTGTCTGGTGCGTTTCACTGATC
CTGGTGCTGCAGCTTCCTTACACTTCCCAAGAGGAGAAGCAGTTTGGAAAAACAAAATCAGAATAAGTTG
GTCCTGAGTTCTAACTTTGGCTCTTCACCTTTCTAGTCCCCAATTTATATTGTTCCTCCGTGCGTCAGTT
TTACCTGTGAGATAAGGCCAGTAGCCAGCCCCGTCCTGGCAGGGCTGTGGTGAGGAGGGGGGTGTCCGTG
TGGAAAACTCCCTTTGTGAGAATGGTGCGTCCTAGGTGTTCACCAGGTCGTGGCCGCCTCTACTCCCTTT
CTCTTTCTCCATCCTTCTTTCCTTAAAGAGTCCCCAGTGCTATCTGGGACATATTCCTCCGCCCAGAGCA
GGGTCCCGCTTCCCTAAGGCCCTGCTCTGGGCTTCTGGGTTTGAGTCCTTGGCAAGCCCAGGAGAGGCGC
TCAGGCTTCCCTGTCCCCCTTCCTCGTCCACCATCTCATGCCCCTGGCTCTCCTGCCCCTTCCCTACAGG
GGTTCCTGGCTCTGCTCTAAGGGCGAATTCGCGGCCGCTAAATTCAATTCGCCCTATAGTGAGTCGTATT
ACAATTCACTGGCCGTCGTTTTACAATTACCAATGCTTAATCAGTGAGGCACCTATCTCAGCGATCTGTC
TATTTCGTTCATCCATAGTTGCCTGACTCCCCGTCGTGTAGATAACTACGATACGGGAGGGCTTACCATC
TGGCCCCAGTGCTGCAATGATACCGCGAGACCCACGCTCACCGGCTCCAGATTTATCAGCAATAAACCAG
CCAGCCGGAAGGGCCGAGCGCAGAAGTGGTCCTGCAACTTTATCCGCCTCCATCCAGTCTATTAATTGTT
GCCGGGAAGCTAGAGTAAGTAGTTCGCCAGTTAATAGTTTGCGCAACGTTGTTGCCATTGCTACAGGCAT
CGTGGTGTCACGCTCGTCGTTTGGTATGGCTTCATTCAGCTCCGGTTCCCAACGATCAAGGCGAGTTACA
TGATCCCCCATGTTGTGCAAAAAAGCGGTTAGCTCCTTCGGTCCTCCGATCGTTGTCAGAAGTAAGTTGG
CCGCAGTGTTATCACTCATGGTTATGGCAGCACTGCATAATTCTCTTACTGTCATGCCATCCGTAAGATG
CTTTTCTGTGACTGGTGAGTACTCAACCAAGTCATTCTGAGAATAGTGTATGCGGCGACCGAGTTGCTCT
TGCCCGGCGTCAATACGGGATAATACCGCGCCACATAGCAGAACTTTAAAAGTGCTCATCATTGGAAAAC
GTTCTTCGGGGCGAAAACTCTCAAGGATCTTACCGCTGTTGAGATCCAGTTCGATGTAACCCACTCGTGC
ACCCAACTGATCTTCAGCATCTTTTACTTTCACCAGCGTTTCTGGGTGAGCAAAAACAGGAAGGCAAAAT
GCCGCAAAAAAGGGAATAAGGGCGACACGGAAATGTTGAATACTCATACTCTTCCTTTTTCAATATTATT
GAAGCATTTATCAGGGTTATTGTCTCATGACCAAAATCCCTTAACGTGAGTTTTCGTTCCACTGAGCGTC
AGACCCCGTAGAAAAGATCAAAGGATCTTCTTGAGATCCTTTTTTTCTGCGCGTAATCTGCTGCTTGCAA
ACAAAAAAACCACCGCTACCAGCGGTGGTTTGTTTGCCGGATCAAGAGCTACCAACTCTTTTTCCGAAGG
TAACTGGCTTCAGCAGAGCGCAGATACCAAATACTGTTCTTCTAGTGTAGCCGTAGTTAGGCCACCACTT
CAAGAACTCTGTAGCACCGCCTACATACCTCGCTCTGCTAATCCTGTTACCAGTGGCTGCTGCCAGTGGC
GATAAGTCGTGTCTTACCGGGTTGGACTCAAGACGATAGTTACCGGATAAGGCGCAGCGGTCGGGCTGAA
CGGGGGGTTCGTGCACACAGCCCAGCTTGGAGCGAACGACCTACACCGAACTGAGATACCTACAGCGTGA
GCTATGAGAAAGCGCCACGCTTCCCGAAGGGAGAAAGGCGGACAGGTATCCGGTAAGCGGCAGGGTCGGA
ACAGGAGAGCGCACGAGGGAGCTTCCAGGGGGAAACGCCTGGTATCTTTATAGTCCTGTCGGGTTTCGCC
ACCTCTGACTTGAGCGTCGATTTTTGTGATGCTCGTCAGGGGGGCGGAGCCTATGGAAAAACGCCAGCAA
CGCGGCCTTTTTACGGTTCCTGGCCTTTTGCTGGCCTTTTGCTCACATGTTCTTTCCTGCGTTATCCCCT
GATTCTGTGGATAACCGTATTACCGCCTTTGAGTGAGCTGATACCGCTCGCCGCAGCCGAACGACCGAGC
GCAGCGAGTCAGTGAGCGAGGAAGCGGAAGAGCGCCCAATACGCAAACCGCCTCTCCCCGCGCGTTGGCC
GATTCATTAATGCAGCTGGCACGACAGGTTTCCCGACTGGAAAGCGGGCAGTGAGCGCAACGCAATTAAT
GTGAGTTAGCTCACTCATTAGGCACCCCAGGCTTTACACTTTATGCTTCCGGCTCGTATGTTGTGTGGAA
TTGTGAGCGGATAACAATTTCACACAGGAAACAGCTATGACCATGATTACGCCAAGCTCAGAATTAACCC
TCACTAAAGGGACTAGTCCTGCAGGTTTAAACGAATTCGCCCTT
Features (pLannotate 1.2.2; 23 found; start..end, strand, type, name):
      1..804     +  misc_feature   HA-L: left homology arm from the adeno-associated virus integration site (AAVS1) within intron 1 of the human PPP1R12C gene
    861..1164    +  enhancer       CMV enhancer: human cytomegalovirus immediate early enhancer
   1165..1368    +  promoter       CMV promoter: human cytomegalovirus (CMV) immediate early promoter
   1406..3130    +  CDS            TIR1B_ORYSJ: Experimental evidence at transcript level: Swiss-Prot protein existence level 2. From Oryza sativa subsp. japonica (Rice).
   3158..3874    +  CDS            mEmerald: mEmerald is a basic (constitutively fluorescent) green fluorescent protein published in 1998, derived from Aequorea victoria. It is reported to be a very rapidly-maturing monomer with moderate acid sensitivity.
   3911..4240    +  CDS            GMNN (fragment): GEMI_HUMAN - Experimental evidence at protein level: Swiss-Prot protein existence level 1. Inhibits DNA replication by preventing the incorporation of MCM complex into pre-replication complex (pre-RC) (PubMed:9635433, PubMed:14993212, PubMed:20129055, PubMed:24064211). It is degraded during the mitotic phase of the cell cycle (PubMed:9635433, PubMed:14993212, PubMed:24064211). Its destruction at the metaphase- anaphase transition permits replication in the succeeding cell cycle (PubMed:9635433, PubMed:14993212, PubMed:24064211). Inhibits histone acetyltransferase activity of KAT7/HBO1 in a CDT
   4266..4292    +  misc_feature   MCS (fragment): multiple cloning site
   4311..4394    +  CDS            large T antigen (fragment): large T antigen from SV40 (simian virus 40)
   4417..4538    +  polyA_signal   SV40 poly(A) signal: SV40 polyadenylation signal
   4540..5047    +  promoter       hPGK promoter: human phosphoglycerate kinase 1 promoter
   5069..5668    +  CDS            PuroR: puromycin N-acetyltransferase; pac from Streptomyces alboniger; confers resistance to puromycin
   5675..5899    +  polyA_signal   bGH poly(A) signal: bovine growth hormone polyadenylation signal
   5902..6738    +  misc_feature   HA-R: right homology arm from the adeno-associated virus integration site (AAVS1) within intron 1 of the human PPP1R12C gene
   6773..6791    -  promoter       T7 promoter: promoter for bacteriophage T7 RNA polymerase
   6794..6816    +  CDS            lacZα (fragment): LacZα fragment of β-galactosidase; lacZ fragment
   6817..7677    -  CDS            AmpR: β-lactamase; bla; confers resistance to ampicillin, carbenicillin, and related antibiotics
   7678..7730    -  promoter       AmpR promoter (fragment): bla
   7801..8389    +  rep_origin     ori: high-copy-number ColE1/pMB1/pBR322/pUC origin of replication
   8572..8664    +  CDS            lacI (fragment): lac repressor; lacI; The lac repressor binds to the lac operator to inhibit transcription in E. coli. This inhibition can be relieved by adding lactose or isopropyl-β-D-thiogalactopyranoside (IPTG).
   8677..8698    +  protein_bind   CAP binding site: CAP binding activates transcription in the presence of cAMP. E. coli catabolite activator protein
   8713..8743    +  promoter       lac promoter: promoter for the E. coli lac operon
   8751..8767    +  protein_bind   lac operator: The lac repressor binds to the lac operator to inhibit transcription in E. coli. This inhibition can be relieved by adding lactose or isopropyl-β-D-thiogalactopyranoside (IPTG). lac repressor encoded by lacI
   8812..8830    +  promoter       T3 promoter: promoter for bacteriophage T3 RNA polymerase
