[The description below was written by a language model from this plasmid's Addgene catalogue record and pLannotate feature annotations shown in this document.]
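Description:
pDP1.2, also called ROLECCS G2, is a mammalian expression and genome-targeting donor plasmid built on pMK232, a pBluescript-derived backbone. It is propagated in E. coli at high copy from a ColE1/pUC-type origin under ampicillin selection. Remnants of the lac promoter/operator region and flanking T3 and T7 promoters remain from the cloning vector. The two sequence records, one from the depositor and one from repository sequencing, are the same length and carry the same set of features. They differ only in their start coordinate and in a slight difference in the annotated hPGK promoter boundaries.

The payload is bracketed by left and right homology arms from the AAVS1 safe-harbor site in intron 1 of human PPP1R12C, so the cassette can be integrated there by homology-directed repair. The nuclease used to target the locus is not part of this plasmid. Between the arms, the CMV enhancer/promoter drives a single fusion protein made of rice OsTIR1, the green fluorescent protein mEmerald, and residues 1–110 of human Geminin, followed by an SV40 polyadenylation signal. A separate hPGK promoter–PuroR–bGH poly(A) unit allows puromycin selection of integrants.

OsTIR1 is the auxin-responsive F-box component of the auxin-inducible degron system. The Geminin fragment is degraded from the metaphase–anaphase transition onward, so the fusion should accumulate only in the later part of the cell cycle (S/G2, as in FUCCI-type reporters). This confines auxin-triggered degradation of degron-tagged target proteins to those phases, while mEmerald reports which cells contain the fusion. The construct is intended for rapid, cell cycle-specific targeted proteolysis in human cells.
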