Addgene plasmid #171092: pDP1.2
Purpose: Expresses cell cycle-dependent OsTIR1 fused with mEmerald and Geminin (1-110). AKA ROLECCS G2(allows integration into AAVS1 safe-harbor)
Depositing lab: Dario Palmieri. Publication: A novel auxin-inducible degron system for rapid, cell cycle-specific targeted proteolysis. Capece M, Tessari A, Mills J, Vinciguerra GLR, Louke D, Lin C, McElwain BK, Miles WO, Coppola V, Davies AE, Palmieri D, Croce CM. Cell Death Differ. 2023 Aug 3. doi: 10.1038/s41418-023-01191-4. PubMed 37537305.
Backbone
  Vector backbone: pMK232 (pBluescript)
  Backbone manufacturer: Masato Kanemaki
  Vector type: Mammalian Expression, Synthetic Biology
  Selectable markers: Puromycin
Growth in bacteria
  Bacterial resistance: Ampicillin, 100 μg/mL
  Growth temperature: 37°C
  Growth strain: DH5alpha
  Copy number: High Copy
Gene/Insert
  Gene/Insert name: AAVS1-CMV-OsTIR1-mEmerald-Geminin-Puro-AAVS1
  Species: H. sapiens (human)
  Promoter: CMV
  Tag / fusion protein: Emerald, Geminin
  Cloning method: Gibson Cloning
  Sequencing primers: 5′ GTGTACGGTGGGAGGTCTAT
Resource information
  A portion of this plasmid was derived from a plasmid made by: pMK232 CMV-OsTIR1-PURO (Addgene #72834) was used as backbone plasmid for the expression of OsTIR1 from the AAVS1 locus, the mEmerald tag was PCR amplified from mEmerald-PLK1-N-16 vector (Addgene #54234; http://n2t.net/addgene:54234; RRID:Addgene_54234), while pEN435 - pCAGGS-TagBFP-hGeminin-2A-mCherry-hCdt1-rbgpA-Frt-PGK-EM7-PuroR-bpA-Frt Tigre targeting (Addgene #92139) was used as template for both hGeminin and hCdt1 tags.
Terms and licenses: Academic/Nonprofit Terms; Industry Terms: Not Available to Industry
Depositor comments: Please visit https://www.biorxiv.org/content/10.1101/2021.04.23.441203v1 for bioRxiv preprint.
How to cite: pDP1.2 was a gift from Dario Palmieri (Addgene plasmid # 171092 ; http://n2t.net/addgene:171092 ; RRID:Addgene_171092)
